>Addgene plasmid #128821 | pEF Doc2alpha D291N mutant GFP | addgene full sequence | sequence record 254327 | Addgene NGS Result
GGAATTCTGCAGTCGACGGTACCGCGGGCCCGGATGAGAGGACGAAGAGGTGATCGAATGACCATCAACA
TCCAGGAGCACATGGCAATCAACGTGTGCCCTGGACCCATCAGGCCCATCCGCCAGATCTCCGACTACTT
CCCTCGCAGAGGACCAGGACCAGAGGGTGGCGGCGGAGGAAGGGGCTTCGGGGAAGCTCCAGCTCATCTG
GCCCCTCTGGCTCTGGCTCCACCTGCAGCTCTCCTTGGAGCCACTACACCCGACGATGGAGCTGAGGTAG
ACAGCTACGACTCGGATGATACCACTGCCCTGGGCACGCTGGAATTTGACCTTCTCTATGATCAGGCTTC
CTGCATGCTGCACTGTAGAATCCTCAGGGCCAAGGGCCTCAAGCCCATGGATTTCAACGGCCTGGCTGAC
CCCTATGTAAAGCTGCACCTCCTGCCAGGAGCCTGCAAGGCCAATAAGCTAAAAACCAAGACACAGAGGA
ACACACTGAACCCAGTGTGGAACGAGGAGCTGACGTACAGTGGAATCACAGATGACGACATCACCCACAA
GGTGCTCAGGATCTCGGTCTGTGATGAGGACAAGCTGAGTCACAATGAATTTATTGGGGAGATCCGAGTG
CCCCTCCGCCGCCTCAAGCCTTCACAGAAGAAGCATTTTAACATCTGCCTTGAGCGTCAGGTCCCGCTTC
CTTCGCCCTCTTCAATGTCTGCGGCGCTGAGGGGCATATCCTGTTACCTGAAGGAGCTAGAGCAGGCAGA
GCAGGGACCTGGGCTGTTGGAAGAGCGCGGGCGCATCCTGCTGAGCCTCAGCTACAGCTCTCGGCGGCAT
GGGCTGCTGGTGGGCATTGTTCGCTGTGCTCACCTGGCTGCAATGGATGTTAACGGCTACTCTAACCCTT
ATGTGAAGACGTACTTGAGACCAGACGTGGATAAGAAATCCAAGCATAAGACGTGTGTAAAGAAGAAGAC
GCTGAACCCGGAATTTAATGAGGAATTCTTTTATGAGATGGAACTCTCCACTCTGGCTACCAAGACCCTG
GAAGTCACAGTCTGGGACTACGACATTGGCAAATCCAATGACTTCATAGGTGGTGTGTCTCTGGGGCCAG
GAGCCCGGGGAGAGGCCCAGAAACACTGGAGAGACTGTCTACATCAGCCGGACACAGCAGTGGAGCGCTG
GCATACCCTGACCAGCGAGCTGCCCCCAGCAGCAGGGGCGTTGCCGTTGGCCGGATCCGGAAGTTCGGGG
TCCAGCGGTTCTTCAGGCAGTTCCATGGTGAGCAAGGGCGAGGAGCTGTTCACCGGGGTGGTGCCCATCC
TGGTCGAGCTGGACGGCGACGTAAACGGCCACAAGTTCAGCGTGTCCGGCGAGGGCGAGGGCGATGCCAC
CTACGGCAAGCTGACCCTGAAGTTCATCTGCACCACCGGCAAGCTGCCCGTGCCCTGGCCCACCCTCGTG
ACCACCCTGACCTACGGCGTGCAGTGCTTCAGCCGCTACCCCGACCACATGAAGCAGCACGACTTCTTCA
AGTCCGCCATGCCCGAAGGCTACGTCCAGGAGCGCACCATCTTCTTCAAGGACGACGGCAACTACAAGAC
CCGCGCCGAGGTGAAGTTCGAGGGCGACACCCTGGTGAACCGCATCGAGCTGAAGGGCATCGACTTCAAG
GAGGACGGCAACATCCTGGGGCACAAGCTGGAGTACAACTACAACAGCCACAACGTCTATATCATGGCCG
ACAAGCAGAAGAACGGCATCAAGGTGAACTTCAAGATCCGCCACAACATCGAGGACGGCAGCGTGCAGCT
CGCCGACCACTACCAGCAGAACACCCCCATCGGCGACGGCCCCGTGCTGCTGCCCGACAACCACTACCTG
AGCACCCAGTCCGCCCTGAGCAAAGACCCCAACGAGAAGCGCGATCACATGGTCCTGCTGGAGTTCGTGA
CCGCCGCCGGGATCACTCTCGGCATGGACGAGCTGTACAAGTAAGGCCGCACTCCTCAGGTGCAGGCTGC
CTATCAGAAGGTGGTGGCTGGTGTGGCCAATGCCCTGGCTCACAAATACCACTGAGATCTTTTTCCCTCT
GCCAAAAATTATGGGGACATCATGAAGCCCCTTGAGCATCTGACTTCTGGCTAATAAAGGAAATTTATTT
TCATTGCAATAGTGTGTTGGAATTTTTTGTGTCTCTCACTCGGAAGGACATATGGGAGGGCAAATCATTT
AAAACATCAGAATGAGTATTTGGTTTAGAGTTTGGCAACATATGCCCATATGCTGGCTGCCATGAACAAA
GGTTGGCTATAAAGAGGTCATCAGTATATGAAACAGCCCCCTGCTGTCCATTCCTTATTCCATAGAAAAG
CCTTGACTTGAGGTTAGATTTTTTTTATATTTTGTTTTGTGTTATTTTTTTCTTTAACATCCCTAAAATT
TTCCTTACATGTTTTACTAGCCAGATTTTTCCTCCTCTCCTGACTACTCCCAGTCATAGCTGTCCCTCTT
CTCTTATGGAGATCCCTCGACCTGCAGCCCAAGCTTGGCGTAATCATGGTCATAGCTGTTTCCTGTGTGA
AATTGTTATCCGCTCACAATTCCACACAACATACGAGCCGGAAGCATAAAGTGTAAAGCCTGGGGTGCCT
AATGAGTGAGCTAACTCACATTAATTGCGTTGCGCTCACTGCCCGCTTTCCAGTCGGGAAACCTGTCGTG
CCAGCGGATCCGCATCTCAATTAGTCAGCAACCATAGTCCCGCCCCTAACTCCGCCCATCCCGCCCCTAA
CTCCGCCCAGTTCCGCCCATTCTCCGCCCCATGGCTGACTAATTTTTTTTATTTATGCAGAGGCCGAGGC
CGCCTCGGCCTCTGAGCTATTCCAGAAGTAGTGAGGAGGCTTTTTTGGAGGCCTAGGCTTTTGCAAAAAG
CTAACTTGTTTATTGCAGCTTATAATGGTTACAAATAAAGCAATAGCATCACAAATTTCACAAATAAAGC
ATTTTTTTCACTGCATTCTAGTTGTGGTTTGTCCAAACTCATCAATGTATCTTATCATGTCTGGATCCGC
TGCATTAATGAATCGGCCAACGCGCGGGGAGAGGCGGTTTGCGTATTGGGCGCTCTTCCGCTTCCTCGCT
CACTGACTCGCTGCGCTCGGTCGTTCGGCTGCGGCGAGCGGTATCAGCTCACTCAAAGGCGGTAATACGG
TTATCCACAGAATCAGGGGATAACGCAGGAAAGAACATGTGAGCAAAAGGCCAGCAAAAGGCCAGGAACC
GTAAAAAGGCCGCGTTGCTGGCGTTTTTCCATAGGCTCCGCCCCCCTGACGAGCATCACAAAAATCGACG
CTCAAGTCAGAGGTGGCGAAACCCGACAGGACTATAAAGATACCAGGCGTTTCCCCCTGGAAGCTCCCTC
GTGCGCTCTCCTGTTCCGACCCTGCCGCTTACCGGATACCTGTCCGCCTTTCTCCCTTCGGGAAGCGTGG
CGCTTTCTCATAGCTCACGCTGTAGGTATCTCAGTTCGGTGTAGGTCGTTCGCTCCAAGCTGGGCTGTGT
GCACGAACCCCCCGTTCAGCCCGACCGCTGCGCCTTATCCGGTAACTATCGTCTTGAGTCCAACCCGGTA
AGACACGACTTATCGCCACTGGCAGCAGCCACTGGTAACAGGATTAGCAGAGCGAGGTATGTAGGCGGTG
CTACAGAGTTCTTGAAGTGGTGGCCTAACTACGGCTACACTAGAAGAACAGTATTTGGTATCTGCGCTCT
GCTGAAGCCAGTTACCTTCGGAAAAAGAGTTGGTAGCTCTTGATCCGGCAAACAAACCACCGCTGGTAGC
GGTGGTTTTTTTGTTTGCAAGCAGCAGATTACGCGCAGAAAAAAAGGATCTCAAGAAGATCCTTTGATCT
TTTCTACGGGGTCTGACGCTCAGTGGAACGAAAACTCACGTTAAGGGATTTTGGTCATGAGATTATCAAA
AAGGATCTTCACCTAGATCCTTTTAAATTAAAAATGAAGTTTTAAATCAATCTAAAGTATATATGAGTAA
ACTTGGTCTGACAGTTACCAATGCTTAATCAGTGAGGCACCTATCTCAGCGATCTGTCTATTTCGTTCAT
CCATAGTTGCCTGACTCCCCGTCGTGTAGATAACTACGATACGGGAGGGCTTACCATCTGGCCCCAGTGC
TGCAATGATACCGCGAGACCCACGCTCACCGGCTCCAGATTTATCAGCAATAAACCAGCCAGCCGGAAGG
GCCGAGCGCAGAAGTGGTCCTGCAACTTTATCCGCCTCCATCCAGTCTATTAATTGTTGCCGGGAAGCTA
GAGTAAGTAGTTCGCCAGTTAATAGTTTGCGCAACGTTGTTGCCATTGCTACAGGCATCGTGGTGTCACG
CTCGTCGTTTGGTATGGCTTCATTCAGCTCCGGTTCCCAACGATCAAGGCGAGTTACATGATCCCCCATG
TTGTGCAAAAAAGCGGTTAGCTCCTTCGGTCCTCCGATCGTTGTCAGAAGTAAGTTGGCCGCAGTGTTAT
CACTCATGGTTATGGCAGCACTGCATAATTCTCTTACTGTCATGCCATCCGTAAGATGCTTTTCTGTGAC
TGGTGAGTACTCAACCAAGTCATTCTGAGAATAGTGTATGCGGCGACCGAGTTGCTCTTGCCCGGCGTCA
ATACGGGATAATACCGCGCCACATAGCAGAACTTTAAAAGTGCTCATCATTGGAAAACGTTCTTCGGGGC
GAAAACTCTCAAGGATCTTACCGCTGTTGAGATCCAGTTCGATGTAACCCACTCGTGCACCCAACTGATC
TTCAGCATCTTTTACTTTCACCAGCGTTTCTGGGTGAGCAAAAACAGGAAGGCAAAATGCCGCAAAAAAG
GGAATAAGGGCGACACGGAAATGTTGAATACTCATACTCTTCCTTTTTCAATATTATTGAAGCATTTATC
AGGGTTATTGTCTCATGAGCGGATACATATTTGAATGTATTTAGAAAAATAAACAAATAGGGGTTCCGCG
CACATTTCCCCGAAAAGTGCCACCTGGGTCGACATTGATTATTGACTAGATCATCGCGTGAGGCTCCGGT
GCCCGTCAGTGGGCAGAGCGCACATCGCCCACAGTCCCCGAGAAGTTGGGGGGAGGGGTCGGCAATTGAA
CCGGTGCCTAGAGAAGGTGGCGCGGGGTAAACTGGGAAAGTGATGTCGTGTACTGGCTCCGCCTTTTTCC
CGAGGGTGGGGGAGAACCGTATATAAGTGCAGTAGTCGCCGTGAACGTTCTTTTTCGCAACGGGTTTGCC
GCCAGAACACAGGTAAGTGCCGTGTGTGGTTCCCGCGGGCCTGGCCTCTTTACGGGTTATGGCCCTTGCG
TGCCTTGAATTACTTCCACGCCCCTGGCTGCAGTACGTGATTCTTGATCCCGAGCTTCGGGTTGGAAGTG
GGTGGGAGAGTTCGAGGCCTTGCGCTTAAGGAGCCCCTTCGCCTCGTGCTTGAGTTGAGGCCTGGCCTGG
GCGCTGGGGCCGCCGCGTGCGAATCTGGTGGCACCTTCGCGCCTGTCTCGCTGCTTTCGATAAGTCTCTA
GCCATTTAAAATTTTTGATGACCTGCTGCGACGCTTTTTTTCTGGCAAGATAGTCTTGTAAATGCGGGCC
AAGATCTGCACACTGGTATTTCGGTTTTTGGGGCCGCGGGCGGCGACGGGGCCCGTGCGTCCCAGCGCAC
ATGTTCGGCGAGGCGGGGCCTGCGAGCGCGGCCACCGAGAATCGGACGGGGGTAGTCTCAAGCTGGCCGG
CCTGCTCTGGTGCCTGGCCTCGCGCCGCCGTGTATCGCCCCGCCCTGGGCGGCAAGGCTGGCCCGGTCGG
CACCAGTTGCGTGAGCGGAAAGATGGCCGCTTCCCGGCCCTGCTGCAGGGAGCTCAAAATGGAGGACGCG
GCGCTCGGGAGAGCGGGCGGGTGAGTCACCCACACAAAGGAAAAGGGCCTTTCCGTCCTCAGCCGTCGCT
TCATGTGACTCCACGGAGTACCGGGCGCCGTCCAGGCACCTCGATTAGTTCTCGAGCTTTTGGAGTACGT
CGTCTTTAGGTTGGGGGGAGGGGTTTTATGCGATGGAGTTTCCCCACACTGAGTGGGTGGAGACTGAAGT
TAGGCCAGCTTGGCACTTGATGTAATTCTCCTTGGAATTTGCCCTTTTTGAGTTTGGATCTTGGTTCATT
CTCAAGCCTCAGACAGTGGTTCAAAGTTTTTTTCTTCCATTTCAGGTGTCGTGA
Features (pLannotate 1.2.2; 18 found; start..end, strand, type, name):
      2..33      +  misc_feature   MCS (fragment): multiple cloning site
     34..1242    +  CDS            Doc2a: DOC2A_RAT - Experimental evidence at protein level: Swiss-Prot protein existence level 1. Calcium sensor which most probably regulates fusion of vesicles with membranes. Binds calcium and phospholipids. May be involved in calcium dependent neurotransmitter release through the interaction with UNC13A. May be involved in calcium-dependent spontaneous release of neurotransmitter in absence of action potentials in neuronal cells. Regulates Ca(2+)-dependent secretory lysosome exocytosis in mast cells (By similarity). From Rattus norvegicus (Rat).
   1285..2004    +  CDS            EGFP: the original enhanced GFP (Yang et al., 1996) mammalian codon-optimized
   2011..2082    +  CDS            HBB (fragment): HBB_PONPY - Experimental evidence at transcript level: Swiss-Prot protein existence level 2. Involved in oxygen transport from the lung to the various peripheral tissues. From Pongo pygmaeus (Bornean orangutan).
   2153..2208    +  polyA_signal   β-globin poly(A) signal: rabbit β-globin polyadenylation signal (Gil and Proudfoot, 1987)
   2593..2609    -  protein_bind   lac operator: The lac repressor binds to the lac operator to inhibit transcription in E. coli. This inhibition can be relieved by adding lactose or isopropyl-β-D-thiogalactopyranoside (IPTG). lac repressor encoded by lacI
   2617..2647    -  promoter       lac promoter: promoter for the E. coli lac operon
   2662..2683    -  protein_bind   CAP binding site: CAP binding activates transcription in the presence of cAMP. E. coli catabolite activator protein
   2696..2735    -  CDS            lacI (fragment): lac repressor; lacI; The lac repressor binds to the lac operator to inhibit transcription in E. coli. This inhibition can be relieved by adding lactose or isopropyl-β-D-thiogalactopyranoside (IPTG).
   2742..2764    +  promoter       SV40 promoter (fragment): SV40 enhancer and early promoter
   2788..2923    +  rep_origin     SV40 ori: SV40 origin of replication
   2943..3077    +  polyA_signal   SV40 poly(A) signal: SV40 polyadenylation signal
   3079..3133    -  CDS            lacI (fragment): lac repressor; lacI; The lac repressor binds to the lac operator to inhibit transcription in E. coli. This inhibition can be relieved by adding lactose or isopropyl-β-D-thiogalactopyranoside (IPTG).
   3316..3904    -  rep_origin     ori: high-copy-number ColE1/pMB1/pBR322/pUC origin of replication
   4075..4935    -  CDS            AmpR: β-lactamase; bla; confers resistance to ampicillin, carbenicillin, and related antibiotics
   4936..5040    -  promoter       AmpR promoter: bla
   5071..5089    +  enhancer       CMV enhancer (fragment): human cytomegalovirus immediate early enhancer
   5103..6284    +  promoter       EF-1α promoter: strong constitutive promoter for human elongation factor EF-1α
