[The description below was written by a language model from this plasmid's Addgene catalogue record and pLannotate feature annotations shown in this document.]
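Description:
pEF Doc2alpha D291N mutant GFP is a mammalian expression plasmid built on the pEF-GFP backbone. It is propagated in E. coli through a high-copy ColE1/pUC-type origin and selected with ampicillin via the β-lactamase gene and its native promoter. The sequenced record is about 6.3 kb, consistent with the roughly 5.1 kb backbone plus a 1.2 kb insert. No mammalian selection marker is annotated, which suggests transient expression. An SV40 origin is present, which would permit episomal replication in cells that supply large T antigen. Remnants of lac regulatory sequences, small lacI fragments and a short CMV enhancer fragment appear to be backbone carry-over with no evident role in the expression cassette.

The payload is the rat Doc2a coding sequence (double C2 protein alpha), carrying a D291N substitution and fused in frame at its C terminus to EGFP. Doc2a is annotated as a calcium- and phospholipid-binding sensor implicated in vesicle fusion, including calcium-dependent spontaneous neurotransmitter release. The record does not state the functional consequence of the mutation. Transcription is driven by the strong constitutive human EF-1α promoter, which runs to the end of the linearised record and so sits directly upstream of the cloning site and insert in the circular plasmid. The transcript ends in a β-globin-derived 3′ region with the rabbit β-globin polyadenylation signal. The short "HBB" coding hit just after EGFP most likely reflects this globin-derived sequence and not an intended fusion partner.

The stated purpose is to visualise the Doc2alpha D291N mutant in PC12 cells, with EGFP fluorescence reporting its expression and subcellular localisation. The associated study concerns the calcium sensors that regulate spontaneous release in neurons.
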