Addgene plasmid #128821: pEF Doc2alpha D291N mutant GFP
Purpose: To visualize Doc2alpha D291N mutant in PC12 cells
Depositing lab: Edwin Chapman. Publication: Excitatory and Inhibitory Neurons Utilize Different Ca(2+) Sensors and Sources to Regulate Spontaneous Release. Courtney NA, Briguglio JS, Bradberry MM, Greer C, Chapman ER. Neuron. 2018 Jun 6;98(5):977-991.e5. doi: 10.1016/j.neuron.2018.04.022. Epub 2018 May 10. PubMed 29754754.
Backbone
  Vector backbone: pEF-GFP
  Backbone size w/o insert (bp): 5072
  Vector type: Mammalian Expression
Growth in bacteria
  Bacterial resistance: Ampicillin, 100 μg/mL
  Growth temperature: 37°C
  Growth strain: DH5alpha
  Copy number: Unknown
Gene/Insert
  Gene/Insert name: Doc2alpha (alt name: Double C2 protein alpha)
  Species: R. norvegicus (rat)
  Insert size (bp): 1209
  Mutation: D291N
  Entrez Gene: Doc2a
  Promoter: EF-1alpha
  Tag / fusion protein: EGFP (C terminal on insert)
  Cloning method: Ligation Independent Cloning
Terms and licenses: Academic/Nonprofit Terms; Industry Terms: Not Available to Industry
How to cite: pEF Doc2alpha D291N mutant GFP was a gift from Edwin Chapman (Addgene plasmid # 128821 ; http://n2t.net/addgene:128821 ; RRID:Addgene_128821)
